Addgene plasmid #174894: pAS_4xEcoLeuT(CUA)_EF1_AnapRS
Purpose: AnapRS expression for amber suppression in mammalian cells; transient or piggy bac mediated integration
Depositing lab: Simon Elsaesser. Publication: Dual stop codon suppression in mammalian cells with genomically integrated genetic code expansion machinery. Meineke B, Heimgartner J, Caridha R, Block MF, Kimler KJ, Pires MF, Landreh M, Elsasser SJ. Cell Rep Methods. 2023 Nov 20;3(11):100626. doi: 10.1016/j.crmeth.2023.100626. Epub 2023 Nov 6. PubMed 37935196.
Backbone
  Vector backbone: pAS
  Backbone manufacturer: Addgene #140008 based on PB510B-1 (System Bioscience)
  Vector type: Mammalian Expression
  Selectable markers: Puromycin
Growth in bacteria
  Bacterial resistance: Ampicillin, 100 μg/mL
  Growth temperature: 37°C
  Growth strain: NEB Stable
  Copy number: High Copy
Gene/Insert
  Gene/Insert name: AnapRS
  Species: E. coli
  Insert size (bp): 2592
  Mutation: L38F, M40G, L41P, Y499V, Y500L, Y527A, H537E, L538S, F541C, A560V
  Promoter: EF1
  Cloning method: Restriction Enzyme; 5′ cloning site unknown (unknown if destroyed)
Resource information
  A portion of this plasmid was derived from a plasmid made by: AnapRS in mammalian cells Chatterjee et al. 2013, PMID: PMC3783214
Terms and licenses: Academic/Nonprofit Terms; Industry Terms: Not Available to Industry
How to cite: pAS_4xEcoLeuT(CUA)_EF1_AnapRS was a gift from Simon Elsaesser (Addgene plasmid # 174894 ; http://n2t.net/addgene:174894 ; RRID:Addgene_174894)
