[The description below was written by a language model from this plasmid's Addgene catalogue record and pLannotate feature annotations shown in this document.]
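Description:
pAS_4xEcoLeuT(CUA)_EF1_AnapRS is a 10.7 kb mammalian expression plasmid for genetic code expansion. It is built on the pAS backbone, which derives from a commercial piggyBac transposon vector. It is maintained in E. coli through a high-copy ColE1/pUC-type origin and an ampicillin resistance gene. The backbone also carries an f1 origin and lac-region remnants (lacZα fragment, lac promoter and operator). The piggyBac terminal repeats implied by the stated integration route are not annotated in the feature table, which instead shows short matches to a phage lambda gene flanking the mammalian cassette.

The payload has two parts. The first is four tandem copies of an amber suppressor (CUA anticodon) variant of an E. coli leucine tRNA, placed upstream of the protein-coding cassette and in the opposite orientation. The promoters driving these tRNA copies are not annotated. The second is a composite EF-1α core promoter and truncated HTLV-1 5' LTR element that drives AnapRS. AnapRS is an E. coli leucyl-tRNA synthetase (leuS) carrying ten substitutions (L38F, M40G, L41P, Y499V, Y500L, Y527A, H537E, L538S, F541C, A560V), and it was derived from earlier work on AnapRS in mammalian cells. An EMCV IRES links the synthetase to a puromycin N-acetyltransferase gene, so both proteins come from one transcript and puromycin selection enriches for synthetase-expressing cells. A WPRE fragment and an SV40 polyadenylation signal end the unit.

Together, the synthetase and its cognate suppressor tRNA let mammalian cells decode amber stop codons in a target gene. By its name, the synthetase presumably charges the tRNA with the fluorescent non-canonical amino acid Anap, although the record does not state the substrate. The plasmid can be used by transient transfection or for stable genomic integration mediated by piggyBac transposase.
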