Features (pLannotate 1.2.2; 23 found; start..end, strand, type, name):
      1..105     -  promoter       AmpR promoter: bla
    158..586     -  rep_origin     f1 ori (sequence partly withheld): f1 bacteriophage origin of replication; arrow indicates direction of (+) strand synthesis
    591..746     -  CDS            lacZα (fragment): LacZα fragment of β-galactosidase; lacZ fragment
    748..867     +  CDS            B (fragment): PORTL_LAMBD - Experimental evidence at protein level: Swiss-Prot protein existence level 1. Forms the portal vertex of the capsid (PubMed:6228056, PubMed:6232391). This portal plays critical roles in head assembly, genome packaging, neck/tail attachment, and genome ejection (Probable). The portal protein multimerizes as a single ring-shaped homododecamer arranged around a central channel (PubMed:6232391). Binds to the terminase subunits to form the packaging machine (PubMed:7799432). From Escherichia phage lambda (Bacteriophage lambda).
   1380..1463    -  tRNA           tRNA(CUA): amber suppressor variant of an E. coli leucine tRNA (Wu et al., 2004)
   1727..1810    -  tRNA           tRNA(CUA): amber suppressor variant of an E. coli leucine tRNA (Wu et al., 2004)
   2074..2157    -  tRNA           tRNA(CUA): amber suppressor variant of an E. coli leucine tRNA (Wu et al., 2004)
   2421..2504    -  tRNA           tRNA(CUA): amber suppressor variant of an E. coli leucine tRNA (Wu et al., 2004)
   2804..3015    +  promoter       EF-1α core promoter: core promoter for human elongation factor EF-1α
   3028..3296    +  LTR            5' LTR (truncated): truncated 5' long terminal repeat (LTR) from human T-cell leukemia virus (HTLV) type 1
   3336..5915    +  CDS            leuS: SYL_ECOLI - Experimental evidence at protein level: Swiss-Prot protein existence level 1. From Escherichia coli (strain K12).
   6057..6519    +  misc_feature   IRES: internal ribosome entry site (IRES) of the encephalomyocarditis virus (EMCV)
   6545..7144    +  CDS            PuroR: puromycin N-acetyltransferase; pac from Streptomyces alboniger; confers resistance to puromycin
   7151..7257    +  misc_feature   WPRE (fragment): woodchuck hepatitis virus posttranscriptional regulatory element
   7266..7387    +  polyA_signal   SV40 poly(A) signal: SV40 polyadenylation signal
   7405..7497    +  ncRNA          G-CSF SLDE: Accession: RF00183 - G-CSF factor stem-loop destabilising element (SLDE)
   8194..8661    +  CDS            B (fragment): PORTL_LAMBD - Experimental evidence at protein level: Swiss-Prot protein existence level 1. Forms the portal vertex of the capsid (PubMed:6228056, PubMed:6232391). This portal plays critical roles in head assembly, genome packaging, neck/tail attachment, and genome ejection (Probable). The portal protein multimerizes as a single ring-shaped homododecamer arranged around a central channel (PubMed:6232391). Binds to the terminase subunits to form the packaging machine (PubMed:7799432). From Escherichia phage lambda (Bacteriophage lambda).
   8697..8719    -  protein_bind   lac operator (fragment): The lac repressor binds to the lac operator to inhibit transcription in E. coli. This inhibition can be relieved by adding lactose or isopropyl-β-D-thiogalactopyranoside (IPTG). lac repressor encoded by lacI
   8723..8753    -  promoter       lac promoter: promoter for the E. coli lac operon
   8768..8789    -  protein_bind   CAP binding site: CAP binding activates transcription in the presence of cAMP. E. coli catabolite activator protein
   8802..8894    -  CDS            lacI (fragment): lac repressor; lacI; The lac repressor binds to the lac operator to inhibit transcription in E. coli. This inhibition can be relieved by adding lactose or isopropyl-β-D-thiogalactopyranoside (IPTG).
   9077..9665    -  rep_origin     ori: high-copy-number ColE1/pMB1/pBR322/pUC origin of replication
   9836..10696   -  CDS            AmpR: β-lactamase; bla; confers resistance to ampicillin, carbenicillin, and related antibiotics
>Addgene plasmid #174894 | pAS_4xEcoLeuT(CUA)_EF1_AnapRS | addgene full sequence | sequence record 344138 | Addgene NGS Result
ACTCTTCCTTTTTCAATATTATTGAAGCATTTATCAGGGTTATTGTCTCATGAGCGGATACATATTTGAA
TGTATTTAGAAAAATAAACAAATAGGGGTTCCGCGCACATTTCCCCGAAAAGTGCCACCTAAATTGTAAG
CGTTAATATTTTGTTAAAATTCGCGTTAAATTTTTGTTAAATCAGCTCATTTTTTAACCAATAGGCCGAA
ATCGGCAAAATCCCTTATAAATCAAAAGAATAGACCGAGATAGGGT
[37 nt withheld, positions 257-293]
AAAGAACGTGGACTCCAACGTCAAAGG
[49 nt withheld, positions 321-369]
T
[91 nt withheld, positions 371-461]
G
[124 nt withheld, positions 463-586]
CCCATTCGCCATTCAGGCTGCGCAACTGTTGGGAAGGGCGATCGGTGCGGGCCTCTTCGCTATTACGCCA
GCTGGCGAAAGGGGGATGTGCTGCAAGGCGATTAAGTTGGGTAACGCCAGGGTTTTCCCAGTCACGACGT
TGTAAAACGACGGCCAGTGAGCGCGCCTCGTTCATTCACGTTTTTGAACCCGTGGAGGACGGGCAGACTC
GCGGTGCAAATGTGTTTTACAGCGTGATGGAGCAGATGAAGATGCTCGACACGCTGCAGAACACGCAGCT
AGATTAACCCTAGAAAGATAATCATATTGTGACGTACGTTAAAGATAATCATGTGTAAAATTGACGCATG
TGTTTTATCGGTCTGTATATCGAGGTTTATTTATTAATTTGAATAGATATTAAGTTTTATTATATTTACA
CTTACATACTAATAATAAATTCAACAAACAATTTATTTATGTTTATTTATTTATTAAAAAAAACAAAAAC
TCAAAATTTCTTCTATAAAGTAACAAAACTTTTATGAGGGACAGCCCCCCCCCAAAGCCCCCAGGGATGT
AATTACGTCCCTCCCCCGCTAGGGGGCAGCAGCGAGCCGCCCGGGGCTCCGCTCCGGTCCGGCGCTCCCC
CCGCATCCCCGAGCCGGCAGCGTGCGGGGACAGCCCGGGCACGGGGAAGGTGGCACGGGATCGCTTTCCT
CTGAACGCTTCTCGCTGCTCTTTGAGCCTGCAGACACCTGGGGGGATACGGGGAAAAGGCCTCCACGGCC
AACTAGTAAAAACCGCACTTGTCTACCCGGAGCGGGACTTGAACCCGCACAGCGCGAACGCCGAGGGATT
TAGAATCCCTTGTGTCTACCGATTCCACCATCCGGGCGAGGTACCCAGGCGGCGCACAAGCTATATAAAC
CTGAAGGAAATCTCAACTTTACACTTAGGTCAAGTTACTTATCGTACTAGAGCTTCAGCAGGAAATTTAA
CTAAAATCTAATTTAACCAGCATAGCAAATATCATTTATTCCCAAAATGCTAAAGTTTGAGATAAACGGA
CTTGATTTCCGGCTGTTTTGACACTATCCAGAATGCCTTGCAGATGGGTGGGGCATGCTAAATACTGCAG
GCAAAAAAACCGCACTTGTCTACCCGGAGCGGGACTTGAACCCGCACAGCGCGAACGCCGAGGGATTTAG
AATCCCTTGTGTCTACCGATTCCACCATCCGGGCGAGGTACCCAGGCGGCGCACAAGCTATATAAACCTG
AAGGAAATCTCAACTTTACACTTAGGTCAAGTTACTTATCGTACTAGAGCTTCAGCAGGAAATTTAACTA
AAATCTAATTTAACCAGCATAGCAAATATCATTTATTCCCAAAATGCTAAAGTTTGAGATAAACGGACTT
GATTTCCGGCTGTTTTGACACTATCCAGAATGCCTTGCAGATGGGTGGGGCATGCTAAATACTGCAGCAA
GAAAAACCGCACTTGTCTACCCGGAGCGGGACTTGAACCCGCACAGCGCGAACGCCGAGGGATTTAGAAT
CCCTTGTGTCTACCGATTCCACCATCCGGGCGAGGTACCCAGGCGGCGCACAAGCTATATAAACCTGAAG
GAAATCTCAACTTTACACTTAGGTCAAGTTACTTATCGTACTAGAGCTTCAGCAGGAAATTTAACTAAAA
TCTAATTTAACCAGCATAGCAAATATCATTTATTCCCAAAATGCTAAAGTTTGAGATAAACGGACTTGAT
TTCCGGCTGTTTTGACACTATCCAGAATGCCTTGCAGATGGGTGGGGCATGCTAAATACTGCAGCGATAA
AAACCGCACTTGTCTACCCGGAGCGGGACTTGAACCCGCACAGCGCGAACGCCGAGGGATTTAGAATCCC
TTGTGTCTACAGATTCCACCATCCGGGCGAGGTACCCAGGCGGCGCACAAGCTATATAAACCTGAAGGAA
ATCTCAACTTTACACTTAGGTCAAGTTACTTATCGTACTAGAGCTTCAGCAGGAAATTTAACTAAAATCT
AATTTAACCAGCATAGCAAATATCATTTATTCCCAAAATGCTAAAGTTTGAGATAAACGGACTTGATTTC
CGGCTGTTTTGACACTATCCAGAATGCCTTGCAGATGGGTGGGGCATGCTAAATACTGCAGCTCCAAGGC
CACTAGTGCTCTAGAAAGGATCTGCGATCGCTCCGGTGCCCGTCAGTGGGCAGAGCGCACATCGCCCACA
GTCCCCGAGAAGTTGGGGGGAGGGGTCGGCAATTGAACGGGTGCCTAGAGAAGGTGGCGCGGGGTAAACT
GGGAAAGTGATGTCGTGTACTGGCTCCGCCTTTTTCCCGAGGGTGGGGGAGAACCGTATATAAGTGCAGT
AGTCGCCGTGAACGTTCTTTTTCGCAACGGGTTTGCCGCCAGAACACAGCTGAAGCTTCGAGGGGCTCGC
ATCTCTCCTTCACGCGCCCGCCGCCCTACCTGAGGCCGCCATCCACGCCGGTTGAGTCGCGTTCTGCCGC
CTCCCGCCTGTGGTGCCTCCTGAACTGCGTCCGCCGTCTAGGTAAGTTTAAAGCTCAGGTCGAGACCGGG
CCTTTGTCCGGCGCTCCCTTGGAGCCTACCTAGACTCAGCCGGCTCTCCACGCTTTGCCTGACCCTGCTT
GCTCAACTCTACGTCTTTGTTTCGTTTTCTGTTCTGCGCCGTTACAGATCCAAGCTGTGACCGGCGCCTA
CTCTAGAGCTAGCGCCACCATGGAAGAGCAATACCGGCCCGAAGAGATCGAGAGCAAGGTGCAGCTGCAT
TGGGACGAGAAGCGGACCTTCGAAGTGACCGAGGACGAGAGCAAAGAGAAGTACTACTGCTTCAGCGGCC
CTCCCTACCCCAGCGGCAGACTGCACATGGGACACGTGCGGAACTACACCATCGGCGACGTGATCGCCAG
ATACCAGCGGATGCTGGGCAAGAACGTGCTGCAGCCCATCGGCTGGGATGCCTTTGGACTGCCTGCTGAA
GGCGCCGCTGTGAAGAACAACACAGCCCCTGCCCCCTGGACCTACGACAATATCGCCTACATGAAGAACC
AGCTGAAGATGCTGGGATTCGGCTACGACTGGTCCCGCGAGCTGGCCACCTGTACCCCCGAGTACTACAG
ATGGGAGCAGAAGTTCTTCACCGAGCTGTACAAGAAAGGCCTGGTGTACAAAAAGACCAGCGCCGTGAAC
TGGTGCCCCAACGACCAGACCGTGCTGGCCAACGAACAAGTGATCGACGGCTGCTGTTGGAGATGCGACA
CCAAGGTGGAACGGAAAGAAATCCCCCAGTGGTTCATCAAGATCACCGCCTACGCCGACGAGCTGCTGAA
CGACCTGGACAAGCTGGACCACTGGCCCGACACCGTGAAAACCATGCAGCGGAACTGGATCGGCCGCAGC
GAGGGCGTGGAAATCACCTTCAACGTGAACGACTACGACAACACCCTGACCGTGTACACCACCAGACCCG
ACACCTTCATGGGCTGTACCTACCTGGCCGTGGCCGCTGGACATCCTCTGGCCCAGAAAGCCGCCGAGAA
CAACCCTGAGCTGGCCGCCTTCATCGACGAGTGCCGGAACACAAAGGTGGCCGAGGCCGAGATGGCCACA
ATGGAAAAGAAAGGCGTGGACACCGGCTTCAAGGCCGTGCACCCTCTGACCGGCGAAGAGATTCCTGTGT
GGGCCGCCAACTTCGTGCTGATGGAATACGGCACAGGCGCCGTGATGGCCGTGCCTGGACACGACCAGAG
AGACTACGAGTTCGCCTCTAAGTACGGCCTGAACATCAAGCCCGTGATCCTGGCCGCCGATGGCAGCGAG
CCTGATCTGTCTCAGCAGGCCCTGACCGAGAAGGGCGTGCTGTTCAACAGCGGCGAGTTCAACGGCCTGG
ACCACGAGGCCGCCTTTAACGCCATTGCCGACAAGCTGACCGCCATGGGCGTGGGCGAGCGGAAAGTGAA
CTACCGGCTGAGAGACTGGGGCGTGTCCCGGCAGAGATATTGGGGAGCCCCCATCCCCATGGTCACCCTG
GAAGATGGCACCGTGATGCCCACCCCCGACGATCAGCTGCCTGTGATCCTGCCCGAGGACGTCGTGATGG
ACGGCATCACCAGCCCCATCAAGGCCGATCCTGAGTGGGCCAAGACCACCGTGAATGGCATGCCCGCCCT
GAGAGAGACAGACACCTTCGATACCTTTATGGAAAGCAGCTGGGTGCTGGCCCGGTACACCTGTCCCCAG
TACAAAGAAGGCATGCTGGACAGCGAGGCTGCCAACTACTGGCTGCCCGTGGATATCGCCATCGGAGGCA
TCGAGCACGCCATCATGGAAAGCCTGTACTGCCGGTTCTTCCACAAGCTGATGCGGGACGCCGGCATGGT
CAATAGCGACGAGCCTGTGAAACAGCTGCTGTGCCAGGGCATGGTGCTGGCTGACGCCTTCTACTATGTG
GGCGAGAACGGCGAGAGAAACTGGGTGTCCCCCGTGGATGCCATCGTGGAACGGGATGAGAAGGGCCGGA
TCGTGAAGGCCAAAGACGCTGCCGGACACGAGCTGGTGTATACCGGCATGAGCAAGATGTCCAAGAGCAA
GAACAACGGCATCGACCCCCAAGTGATGGTGGAAAGATACGGCGCCGATACCGTGCGGCTGTTCATGATG
TTTGCCAGCCCTGCCGACATGACCCTGGAATGGCAGGAATCCGGCGTGGAAGGCGCCAACCGGTTCCTGA
AGCGCGTGTGGAAACTGGTGTACGAGCACACCGCCAAGAGCGACGTGGCCGCCCTGAATGTGGATGCCCT
GACAGAAAACCAGAAGGCCCTGCGGCGGGACGTGCACAAGACAATCGCCAAAGTGACAGACGACATCGGC
AGACGGCAGACCTTCAACACCGCTATCGCCGCCATTATGGAACTGATGAACAAGCTGGCCAAGGCCCCCA
CCGACGGCGAACAGGATAGAGCCCTGATGCAGGAAGCCCTGCTGGCTGTCGTGCGCATGCTGAACCCTTT
CACCCCCCACATCTGCTTCACCCTGTGGCAGGAACTGAAGGGCGAGGGCGACATCGACAACGCCCCTTGG
CCTGTGGCCGACGAGAAAGCCATGGTGGAAGATTCCACCCTGGTGGTGGTGCAAGTGAACGGCAAAGTGC
GGGCCAAGATCACAGTGCCTGTGGACGCCACCGAGGAACAAGTGCGGGAAAGAGCCGGCCAGGAACACCT
GGTGGCCAAGTACCTGGATGGCGTGACCGTGCGCAAAGTGATCTACGTGCCCGGCAAACTGCTGAACCTG
GTCGTTGGCGGGCCCGTTTGATGAGGATCCGCGGCCGCGCCCCTCTCCCTCCCCCCCCCCTAACGTTACT
GGCCGAAGCCGCTTGGAATAAGGCCGGTGTGCGTTTGTCTATATGTTATTTTCCACCATATTGCCGTCTT
TTGGCAATGTGAGGGCCCGGAAACCTGGCCCTGTCTTCTTGACGAGCATTCCTAGGGGTCTTTCCCCTCT
CGCCAAAGGAATGCAAGGTCTGTTGAATGTCGTGAAGGAAGCAGTTCCTCTGGAAGCTTCTTGAAGACAA
ACAACGTCTGTAGCGACCCTTTGCAGGCAGCGGAACCCCCCACCTGGCGACAGGTGCCTCTGCGGCCAAA
AGCCACGTGTATAAGATACACCTGCAAAGGCGGCACAACCCCAGTGCCACGTTGTGAGTTGGATAGTTGT
GGAAAGAGTCAAATGGCTCTCCTCAAGCGTATTCAACAAGGGGCTGAAGGATGCCCAGAAGGTACCCCAT
TGTATGGGATCTGATCTGGGGCCTCGGTGCACATGCTTTACATGTGTTTAGTCGAGGTTAAAAAAACGTC
TAGGCCCCCCGAACCACGGGGACGTGGTTTTCCTTTGAAAAACACGATGATAATATGGCCACAACCATGG
CGTCCGGAATGACCGAGTACAAGCCCACGGTGCGCCTCGCCACCCGCGACGACGTCCCCAGGGCCGTACG
CACCCTCGCCGCCGCGTTCGCCGACTACCCCGCCACGCGCCACACCGTCGATCCGGACCGCCACATCGAG
CGGGTCACCGAGCTGCAAGAACTCTTCCTCACGCGCGTCGGGCTCGACATCGGCAAGGTGTGGGTCGCGG
ACGACGGCGCCGCGGTGGCGGTCTGGACCACGCCGGAGAGCGTCGAAGCGGGGGCGGTGTTCGCCGAGAT
CGGCCCGCGCATGGCCGAGTTGAGCGGTTCCCGGCTGGCCGCGCAGCAACAGATGGAAGGCCTCCTGGCG
CCGCACCGGCCCAAGGAGCCCGCGTGGTTCCTGGCCACCGTCGGCGTCTCGCCCGACCACCAGGGCAAGG
GTCTGGGCAGCGCCGTCGTGCTCCCCGGAGTGGAGGCGGCCGAGCGCGCCGGGGTGCCCGCCTTCCTGGA
GACCTCCGCGCCCCGCAACCTCCCCTTCTACGAGCGGCTCGGCTTCACCGTCACCGCCGACGTCGAGGTG
CCCGAAGGACCGCGCACCTGGTGCATGACCCGCAAGCCCGGTGCCTGAGTCGACAATCAACCTCTGGATT
ACAAAATTTGTGAAAGATTGACTGGTATTCTTAACTATGTTGCTCCTTTTACGCTATGTGGATACGCTGC
TTTAATGCCTTTGTATCATGCGTTAACTAAACTTGTTTATTGCAGCTTATAATGGTTACAAATAAAGCAA
TAGCATCACAAATTTCACAAATAAAGCATTTTTTTCACTGCATTCTAGTTGTGGTTTGTCCAAACTCATC
AATGTATCTTATCATGTCTGGAATTGACTCAAATGATGTCAATTAGTCTATCAGAAGCTCATCTGGTCTC
CCTTCCGGGGGACAAGACATCCCTGTTTAATATTTAAACAGCAGTGTTCCCAAACTGGGTTCTTATATCC
CTTGCTCTGGTCAACCAGGTTGCAGGGTTTCCTGTCCTCACAGGAACGAAGTCCCTAAAGAAACAGTGGC
AGCCAGGTTTAGCCCCGGAATTGACTGGATTCCTTTTTTAGGGCCCATTGGTATGGCTTTTTCCCCGTAT
CCCCCCAGGTGTCTGCAGGCTCAAAGAGCAGCGAGAAGCGTTCAGAGGAAAGCGATCCCGTGCCACCTTC
CCCGTGCCCGGGCTGTCCCCGCACGCTGCCGGCTCGGGGATGCGGGGGGAGCGCCGGACCGGAGCGGAGC
CCCGGGCGGCTCGCTGCTGCCCCCTAGCGGGGGAGGGACGTAATTACATCCCTGGGGGCTTTGGGGGGGG
GCTGTCCCTGATATCTATAACAAGAAAATATATATATAATAAGTTATCACGTAAGTAGAACATGAAATAA
CAATATAATTATCGTATGAGTTAAATCTTAAAAGTCACGTAAAAGATAATCATGCGTCATTTTGACTCAC
GCGGTCGTTATAGTTCAAAATCAGTGACACTTACCGCATTGACAAGCACGCCTCACGGGAGCTCCAAGCG
GCGACTGAGATGTCCTAAATGCACAGCGACGGATTCGCGCTATTTAGAAAGAGAGAGCAATATTTCAAGA
ATGCATGCGTCAATTTTACGCAGACTATCTTTCTAGGGTTAATCTAGCTGCATCAGGATCATATCGTCGG
GTCTTTTTTCCGGCTCAGTCATCGCCCAAGCTGGCGCTATCTGGGCATCGGGGAGGAAGAAGCCCGTGCC
TTTTCCCGCGAGGTTGAAGCGGCATGGAAAGAGTTTGCCGAGGATGACTGCTGCTGCATTGACGTTGAGC
GAAAACGCACGTTTACCATGATGATTCGGGAAGGTGTGGCCATGCACGCCTTTAACGGTGAACTGTTCGT
TCAGGCCACCTGGGATACCAGTTCGTCGCGGCTTTTCCGGACACAGTTCCGGATGGTCAGCCCGAAGCGC
ATCAGCAACCCGAACAATACCGGCGACAGCCGGAACTGCCGTGCCGGTGTGCAGATTAATGACAGCGGTG
CGGCGCTGGGATATTACGTCAGCGAGGACGGGTATCCTGGCTGGATGCCGCAGAAATGGACATGGATACC
CCGTGAGTTACCCGGCGGGCGCGCTTGGCGTAATCATGGTCATAGCTGTTTCCTGTGTGAAATTGTTATC
CGCTCACAATTCCACACAACATACGAGCCGGAAGCATAAAGTGTAAAGCCTGGGGTGCCTAATGAGTGAG
CTAACTCACATTAATTGCGTTGCGCTCACTGCCCGCTTTCCAGTCGGGAAACCTGTCGTGCCAGCTGCAT
TAATGAATCGGCCAACGCGCGGGGAGAGGCGGTTTGCGTATTGGGCGCTCTTCCGCTTCCTCGCTCACTG
ACTCGCTGCGCTCGGTCGTTCGGCTGCGGCGAGCGGTATCAGCTCACTCAAAGGCGGTAATACGGTTATC
CACAGAATCAGGGGATAACGCAGGAAAGAACATGTGAGCAAAAGGCCAGCAAAAGGCCAGGAACCGTAAA
AAGGCCGCGTTGCTGGCGTTTTTCCATAGGCTCCGCCCCCCTGACGAGCATCACAAAAATCGACGCTCAA
GTCAGAGGTGGCGAAACCCGACAGGACTATAAAGATACCAGGCGTTTCCCCCTGGAAGCTCCCTCGTGCG
CTCTCCTGTTCCGACCCTGCCGCTTACCGGATACCTGTCCGCCTTTCTCCCTTCGGGAAGCGTGGCGCTT
TCTCATAGCTCACGCTGTAGGTATCTCAGTTCGGTGTAGGTCGTTCGCTCCAAGCTGGGCTGTGTGCACG
AACCCCCCGTTCAGCCCGACCGCTGCGCCTTATCCGGTAACTATCGTCTTGAGTCCAACCCGGTAAGACA
CGACTTATCGCCACTGGCAGCAGCCACTGGTAACAGGATTAGCAGAGCGAGGTATGTAGGCGGTGCTACA
GAGTTCTTGAAGTGGTGGCCTAACTACGGCTACACTAGAAGAACAGTATTTGGTATCTGCGCTCTGCTGA
AGCCAGTTACCTTCGGAAAAAGAGTTGGTAGCTCTTGATCCGGCAAACAAACCACCGCTGGTAGCGGTGG
TTTTTTTGTTTGCAAGCAGCAGATTACGCGCAGAAAAAAAGGATCTCAAGAAGATCCTTTGATCTTTTCT
ACGGGGTCTGACGCTCAGTGGAACGAAAACTCACGTTAAGGGATTTTGGTCATGAGATTATCAAAAAGGA
TCTTCACCTAGATCCTTTTAAATTAAAAATGAAGTTTTAAATCAATCTAAAGTATATATGAGTAAACTTG
GTCTGACAGTTACCAATGCTTAATCAGTGAGGCACCTATCTCAGCGATCTGTCTATTTCGTTCATCCATA
GTTGCCTGACTCCCCGTCGTGTAGATAACTACGATACGGGAGGGCTTACCATCTGGCCCCAGTGCTGCAA
TGATACCGCGAGACCCACGCTCACCGGCTCCAGATTTATCAGCAATAAACCAGCCAGCCGGAAGGGCCGA
GCGCAGAAGTGGTCCTGCAACTTTATCCGCCTCCATCCAGTCTATTAATTGTTGCCGGGAAGCTAGAGTA
AGTAGTTCGCCAGTTAATAGTTTGCGCAACGTTGTTGCCATTGCTACAGGCATCGTGGTGTCACGCTCGT
CGTTTGGTATGGCTTCATTCAGCTCCGGTTCCCAACGATCAAGGCGAGTTACATGATCCCCCATGTTGTG
CAAAAAAGCGGTTAGCTCCTTCGGTCCTCCGATCGTTGTCAGAAGTAAGTTGGCCGCAGTGTTATCACTC
ATGGTTATGGCAGCACTGCATAATTCTCTTACTGTCATGCCATCCGTAAGATGCTTTTCTGTGACTGGTG
AGTACTCAACCAAGTCATTCTGAGAATAGTGTATGCGGCGACCGAGTTGCTCTTGCCCGGCGTCAATACG
GGATAATACCGCGCCACATAGCAGAACTTTAAAAGTGCTCATCATTGGAAAACGTTCTTCGGGGCGAAAA
CTCTCAAGGATCTTACCGCTGTTGAGATCCAGTTCGATGTAACCCACTCGTGCACCCAACTGATCTTCAG
CATCTTTTACTTTCACCAGCGTTTCTGGGTGAGCAAAAACAGGAAGGCAAAATGCCGCAAAAAAGGGAAT
AAGGGCGACACGGAAATGTTGAATACTCAT
